Addgene plasmid #77132: PI4K2B gRNA (BRDN0001147844)
Purpose: 3rd generation lentiviral gRNA plasmid targeting human PI4K2B
Depositing lab: John Doench & David Root. Depositing organization: Broad Institute. Publication: Optimized sgRNA design to maximize activity and minimize off-target effects of CRISPR-Cas9. Doench JG, Fusi N, Sullender M, Hegde M, Vaimberg EW, Donovan KF, Smith I, Tothova Z, Wilen C, Orchard R, Virgin HW, Listgarten J, Root DE. Nat Biotechnol. 2016 Jan 18. doi: 10.1038/nbt.3437. PubMed 26780180.
Backbone
  Vector backbone: lentiGuide-Puro
  Backbone manufacturer: Zhang Lab (Addgene plasmid # 52963)
  Vector type: Mammalian Expression, Lentiviral, CRISPR
  Selectable markers: Puromycin
Growth in bacteria
  Bacterial resistance: Ampicillin, 100 μg/mL
  Growth temperature: 37°C
  Growth strain: DH5alpha
  Copy number: High Copy
Gene/Insert
  Gene/Insert name: PI4K2B (alt names: PI4K2B; NM_018323.3)
  gRNA/shRNA sequence: GCTGCCTGATTCCTAATCAG
  Species: H. sapiens (human)
  Entrez Gene: PI4K2B (a.k.a. PI4KIIB, PIK42B)
  Promoter: hU6
  Cloning method: Unknown
  Sequencing primers: 5′ U6-F; 3′ pS2-R
Terms and licenses: Academic/Nonprofit Terms; Industry Terms: Not Available to Industry
Depositor comments: The gRNA was designed to target the following Genbank reference sequence(s): NM_018323.3. Note that this plasmid does NOT contain Cas9. It should be used in conjunction with lentiCas9-Blast (Addgene #52962) or otherwise with cell lines already expressing Cas9. Browse the full kinome gRNA library at http://www.addgene.org/pooled-library/broadgpp-human-kinome/ or visit http://www.broadinstitute.org/rnai/public/ for detailed protocols and information.
How to cite: PI4K2B gRNA (BRDN0001147844) was a gift from John Doench & David Root (Addgene plasmid # 77132 ; http://n2t.net/addgene:77132 ; RRID:Addgene_77132)
