[The description below was written by a language model from this plasmid's Addgene catalogue record and pLannotate feature annotations shown in this document.]
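Description:
PI4K2B gRNA (BRDN0001147844) is a third-generation lentiviral CRISPR guide plasmid built on the lentiGuide-Puro backbone and designed to target the human PI4K2B gene (reference transcript NM_018323.3). It is about 8.3 kb, replicates in E. coli at high copy from a ColE1/pUC-type origin and is selected with ampicillin through the AmpR (β-lactamase) cassette. The bacterial backbone also contains an f1 origin, remnants of the lac region, and T7 and T3 promoters. An SV40 origin and SV40 polyadenylation signal sit just outside the 3' LTR.

The lentiviral transfer unit begins with an RSV promoter fused to a truncated HIV-1 5' LTR, which makes genomic RNA production Tat-independent. This is followed by the Ψ packaging signal with a partial gag sequence, the Rev response element for Rev-dependent nuclear export, and a cPPT/CTS. It ends in a ΔU3 self-inactivating 3' LTR. Within this unit, a human U6 RNA polymerase III promoter drives the PI4K2B-specific spacer joined to the Streptococcus pyogenes Cas9 guide RNA scaffold. A separate cassette uses the EF-1α core promoter with its intron A to express puromycin N-acetyltransferase, so transduced mammalian cells can be selected with puromycin. A WPRE downstream of this marker enhances transcript expression.

The plasmid does not encode Cas9. It is meant to be used together with a separate Cas9 vector such as lentiCas9-Blast, or in cells that already express Cas9, to disrupt PI4K2B. The guide belongs to a human kinome gRNA collection associated with work on optimized sgRNA design for higher on-target activity and fewer off-target effects.
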