Features (pLannotate 1.2.2; 29 found; start..end, strand, type, name):
     14..80      +  CDS            small t antigen (fragment): SV40 (simian virus 40) small t antigen
    106..317     +  promoter       EF-1α core promoter: core promoter for human elongation factor EF-1α
    318..1256    +  intron         EF-1α intron A: intron upstream of the start codon of human EF-1α
   1278..1877    +  CDS            PuroR (fragment): puromycin N-acetyltransferase; pac from Streptomyces; confers resistance to puromycin
   1893..2481    +  misc_feature   WPRE: woodchuck hepatitis virus posttranscriptional regulatory element
   2532..2551    +  misc_feature   cPPT/CTS (fragment): central polypurine tract and central termination sequence of HIV-1
   2553..2786    +  LTR            3' LTR (ΔU3): self-inactivating 3' long terminal repeat (LTR) from HIV-1
   2864..2985    +  polyA_signal   SV40 poly(A) signal: SV40 polyadenylation signal
   3025..3160    +  rep_origin     SV40 ori: SV40 origin of replication
   3181..3199    -  promoter       T7 promoter: promoter for bacteriophage T7 RNA polymerase
   3207..3362    +  CDS            lacZα (fragment): LacZα fragment of β-galactosidase; lacZ fragment
   3367..3795    +  rep_origin     f1 ori (sequence partly withheld): f1 bacteriophage origin of replication; arrow indicates direction of (+) strand synthesis
   3848..3952    +  promoter       AmpR promoter: bla
   3953..4813    +  CDS            AmpR: β-lactamase; bla; confers resistance to ampicillin, carbenicillin, and related antibiotics
   4984..5572    +  rep_origin     ori: high-copy-number ColE1/pMB1/pBR322/pUC origin of replication
   5755..5847    +  CDS            lacI (fragment): lac repressor; lacI; The lac repressor binds to the lac operator to inhibit transcription in E. coli. This inhibition can be relieved by adding lactose or isopropyl-β-D-thiogalactopyranoside (IPTG).
   5860..5881    +  protein_bind   CAP binding site: CAP binding activates transcription in the presence of cAMP. E. coli catabolite activator protein
   5896..5926    +  promoter       lac promoter: promoter for the E. coli lac operon
   5934..5950    +  protein_bind   lac operator: The lac repressor binds to the lac operator to inhibit transcription in E. coli. This inhibition can be relieved by adding lactose or isopropyl-β-D-thiogalactopyranoside (IPTG). lac repressor encoded by lacI
   5995..6013    +  promoter       T3 promoter: promoter for bacteriophage T3 RNA polymerase
   6041..6267    +  promoter       RSV promoter: Rous sarcoma virus enhancer/promoter
   6268..6448    +  LTR            5' LTR (truncated): truncated 5' long terminal repeat (LTR) from HIV-1
   6495..6620    +  misc_feature   HIV-1 Ψ: packaging signal of human immunodeficiency virus type 1
   6604..6967    +  CDS            HIV-1 gag (fragment): gag protein from human immunodeficiency virus 1; gag
   7113..7346    +  misc_feature   RRE: The Rev response element (RRE) of HIV-1 allows for Rev-dependent mRNA export from the nucleus to the cytoplasm.
   7723..7749    +  CDS            Rev (fragment): human immunodeficiency virus 1 (HIV-1) Rev protein; rev; enhances nuclear export of unspliced and incompletely spliced viral mRNAs
   7753..7993    +  promoter       U6 promoter: RNA polymerase III promoter for human U6 snRNA
   8023..8098    +  misc_RNA       gRNA scaffold: guide RNA scaffold for the Streptococcus pyogenes CRISPR/Cas9 system
   8154..8271    +  misc_feature   cPPT/CTS: central polypurine tract and central termination sequence of HIV-1
>Addgene plasmid #77132 | PI4K2B gRNA (BRDN0001147844) | addgene full sequence | sequence record 187178 | Addgene Assembled Sequence
CCCGGGTGCAAAGATGGATAAAGTTTTAAACAGAGAGGAATCTTTGCAGCTAATGGACCTTCTAGGTCTT
GAAAGGAGTGGGAATTGGCTCCGGTGCCCGTCAGTGGGCAGAGCGCACATCGCCCACAGTCCCCGAGAAG
TTGGGGGGAGGGGTCGGCAATTGATCCGGTGCCTAGAGAAGGTGGCGCGGGGTAAACTGGGAAAGTGATG
TCGTGTACTGGCTCCGCCTTTTTCCCGAGGGTGGGGGAGAACCGTATATAAGTGCAGTAGTCGCCGTGAA
CGTTCTTTTTCGCAACGGGTTTGCCGCCAGAACACAGGTAAGTGCCGTGTGTGGTTCCCGCGGGCCTGGC
CTCTTTACGGGTTATGGCCCTTGCGTGCCTTGAATTACTTCCACCTGGCTGCAGTACGTGATTCTTGATC
CCGAGCTTCGGGTTGGAAGTGGGTGGGAGAGTTCGAGGCCTTGCGCTTAAGGAGCCCCTTCGCCTCGTGC
TTGAGTTGAGGCCTGGCCTGGGCGCTGGGGCCGCCGCGTGCGAATCTGGTGGCACCTTCGCGCCTGTCTC
GCTGCTTTCGATAAGTCTCTAGCCATTTAAAATTTTTGATGACCTGCTGCGACGCTTTTTTTCTGGCAAG
ATAGTCTTGTAAATGCGGGCCAAGATCTGCACACTGGTATTTCGGTTTTTGGGGCCGCGGGCGGCGACGG
GGCCCGTGCGTCCCAGCGCACATGTTCGGCGAGGCGGGGCCTGCGAGCGCGGCCACCGAGAATCGGACGG
GGGTAGTCTCAAGCTGGCCGGCCTGCTCTGGTGCCTGGCCTCGCGCCGCCGTGTATCGCCCCGCCCTGGG
CGGCAAGGCTGGCCCGGTCGGCACCAGTTGCGTGAGCGGAAAGATGGCCGCTTCCCGGCCCTGCTGCAGG
GAGCTCAAAATGGAGGACGCGGCGCTCGGGAGAGCGGGCGGGTGAGTCACCCACACAAAGGAAAAGGGCC
TTTCCGTCCTCAGCCGTCGCTTCATGTGACTCCACGGAGTACCGGGCGCCGTCCAGGCACCTCGATTAGT
TCTCGAGCTTTTGGAGTACGTCGTCTTTAGGTTGGGGGGAGGGGTTTTATGCGATGGAGTTTCCCCACAC
TGAGTGGGTGGAGACTGAAGTTAGGCCAGCTTGGCACTTGATGTAATTCTCCTTGGAATTTGCCCTTTTT
GAGTTTGGATCTTGGTTCATTCTCAAGCCTCAGACAGTGGTTCAAAGTTTTTTTCTTCCATTTCAGGTGT
CGTGACGTACGGCCACCATGACCGAGTACAAGCCCACGGTGCGCCTCGCCACCCGCGACGACGTCCCCAG
GGCCGTACGCACCCTCGCCGCCGCGTTCGCCGACTACCCCGCCACGCGCCACACCGTCGATCCGGACCGC
CACATCGAGCGGGTCACCGAGCTGCAAGAACTCTTCCTCACGCGCGTCGGGCTCGACATCGGCAAGGTGT
GGGTCGCGGACGACGGCGCCGCCGTGGCGGTCTGGACCACGCCGGAGAGCGTCGAAGCGGGGGCGGTGTT
CGCCGAGATCGGCCCGCGCATGGCCGAGTTGAGCGGTTCCCGGCTGGCCGCGCAGCAACAGATGGAAGGC
CTCCTGGCGCCGCACCGGCCCAAGGAGCCCGCGTGGTTCCTGGCCACCGTCGGAGTCTCGCCCGACCACC
AGGGCAAGGGTCTGGGCAGCGCCGTCGTGCTCCCCGGAGTGGAGGCGGCCGAGCGCGCCGGGGTGCCCGC
CTTCCTGGAGACCTCCGCGCCCCGCAACCTCCCCTTCTACGAGCGGCTCGGCTTCACCGTCACCGCCGAC
GTCGAGGTGCCCGAAGGACCGCGCACCTGGTGCATGACCCGCAAGCCCGGTGCCTGAACGCGTTAAGTCG
ACAATCAACCTCTGGATTACAAAATTTGTGAAAGATTGACTGGTATTCTTAACTATGTTGCTCCTTTTAC
GCTATGTGGATACGCTGCTTTAATGCCTTTGTATCATGCTATTGCTTCCCGTATGGCTTTCATTTTCTCC
TCCTTGTATAAATCCTGGTTGCTGTCTCTTTATGAGGAGTTGTGGCCCGTTGTCAGGCAACGTGGCGTGG
TGTGCACTGTGTTTGCTGACGCAACCCCCACTGGTTGGGGCATTGCCACCACCTGTCAGCTCCTTTCCGG
GACTTTCGCTTTCCCCCTCCCTATTGCCACGGCGGAACTCATCGCCGCCTGCCTTGCCCGCTGCTGGACA
GGGGCTCGGCTGTTGGGCACTGACAATTCCGTGGTGTTGTCGGGGAAATCATCGTCCTTTCCTTGGCTGC
TCGCCTGTGTTGCCACCTGGATTCTGCGCGGGACGTCCTTCTGCTACGTCCCTTCGGCCCTCAATCCAGC
GGACCTTCCTTCCCGCGGCCTGCTGCCGGCTCTGCGGCCTCTTCCGCGTCTTCGCCTTCGCCCTCAGACG
AGTCGGATCTCCCTTTGGGCCGCCTCCCCGCGTCGACTTTAAGACCAATGACTTACAAGGCAGCTGTAGA
TCTTAGCCACTTTTTAAAAGAAAAGGGGGGACTGGAAGGGCTAATTCACTCCCAACGAAGACAAGATCTG
CTTTTTGCTTGTACTGGGTCTCTCTGGTTAGACCAGATCTGAGCCTGGGAGCTCTCTGGCTAACTAGGGA
ACCCACTGCTTAAGCCTCAATAAAGCTTGCCTTGAGTGCTTCAAGTAGTGTGTGCCCGTCTGTTGTGTGA
CTCTGGTAACTAGAGATCCCTCAGACCCTTTTAGTCAGTGTGGAAAATCTCTAGCAGTACGTATAGTAGT
TCATGTCATCTTATTATTCAGTATTTATAACTTGCAAAGAAATGAATATCAGAGAGTGAGAGGAACTTGT
TTATTGCAGCTTATAATGGTTACAAATAAAGCAATAGCATCACAAATTTCACAAATAAAGCATTTTTTTC
ACTGCATTCTAGTTGTGGTTTGTCCAAACTCATCAATGTATCTTATCATGTCTGGCTCTAGCTATCCCGC
CCCTAACTCCGCCCATCCCGCCCCTAACTCCGCCCAGTTCCGCCCATTCTCCGCCCCATGGCTGACTAAT
TTTTTTTATTTATGCAGAGGCCGAGGCCGCCTCGGCCTCTGAGCTATTCCAGAAGTAGTGAGGAGGCTTT
TTTGGAGGCCTAGGGACGTACCCAATTCGCCCTATAGTGAGTCGTATTACGCGCGCTCACTGGCCGTCGT
TTTACAACGTCGTGACTGGGAAAACCCTGGCGTTACCCAACTTAATCGCCTTGCAGCACATCCCCCTTTC
GCCAGCTGGCGTAATAGCGAAGAGGCCCGCACCGATCGCCCTTCCCAACAGTTGCGCAGCCTGAATGGCG
AATGGG
[124 nt withheld, positions 3367-3490]
C
[91 nt withheld, positions 3492-3582]
A
[49 nt withheld, positions 3584-3632]
CCTTTGACGTTGGAGTCCACGTTCTTT
[37 nt withheld, positions 3660-3696]
ACCCTATCTCGGTCTATTCTTTTGATTTATAAGGGATTTTGCCGATTTCGGCCTATTGGTTAAAAAATGA
GCTGATTTAACAAAAATTTAACGCGAATTTTAACAAAATATTAACGCTTACAATTTAGGTGGCACTTTTC
GGGGAAATGTGCGCGGAACCCCTATTTGTTTATTTTTCTAAATACATTCAAATATGTATCCGCTCATGAG
ACAATAACCCTGATAAATGCTTCAATAATATTGAAAAAGGAAGAGTATGAGTATTCAACATTTCCGTGTC
GCCCTTATTCCCTTTTTTGCGGCATTTTGCCTTCCTGTTTTTGCTCACCCAGAAACGCTGGTGAAAGTAA
AAGATGCTGAAGATCAGTTGGGTGCACGAGTGGGTTACATCGAACTGGATCTCAACAGCGGTAAGATCCT
TGAGAGTTTTCGCCCCGAAGAACGTTTTCCAATGATGAGCACTTTTAAAGTTCTGCTATGTGGCGCGGTA
TTATCCCGTATTGACGCCGGGCAAGAGCAACTCGGTCGCCGCATACACTATTCTCAGAATGACTTGGTTG
AGTACTCACCAGTCACAGAAAAGCATCTTACGGATGGCATGACAGTAAGAGAATTATGCAGTGCTGCCAT
AACCATGAGTGATAACACTGCGGCCAACTTACTTCTGACAACGATCGGAGGACCGAAGGAGCTAACCGCT
TTTTTGCACAACATGGGGGATCATGTAACTCGCCTTGATCGTTGGGAACCGGAGCTGAATGAAGCCATAC
CAAACGACGAGCGTGACACCACGATGCCTGTAGCAATGGCAACAACGTTGCGCAAACTATTAACTGGCGA
ACTACTTACTCTAGCTTCCCGGCAACAATTAATAGACTGGATGGAGGCGGATAAAGTTGCAGGACCACTT
CTGCGCTCGGCCCTTCCGGCTGGCTGGTTTATTGCTGATAAATCTGGAGCCGGTGAGCGTGGGTCTCGCG
GTATCATTGCAGCACTGGGGCCAGATGGTAAGCCCTCCCGTATCGTAGTTATCTACACGACGGGGAGTCA
GGCAACTATGGATGAACGAAATAGACAGATCGCTGAGATAGGTGCCTCACTGATTAAGCATTGGTAACTG
TCAGACCAAGTTTACTCATATATACTTTAGATTGATTTAAAACTTCATTTTTAATTTAAAAGGATCTAGG
TGAAGATCCTTTTTGATAATCTCATGACCAAAATCCCTTAACGTGAGTTTTCGTTCCACTGAGCGTCAGA
CCCCGTAGAAAAGATCAAAGGATCTTCTTGAGATCCTTTTTTTCTGCGCGTAATCTGCTGCTTGCAAACA
AAAAAACCACCGCTACCAGCGGTGGTTTGTTTGCCGGATCAAGAGCTACCAACTCTTTTTCCGAAGGTAA
CTGGCTTCAGCAGAGCGCAGATACCAAATACTGTTCTTCTAGTGTAGCCGTAGTTAGGCCACCACTTCAA
GAACTCTGTAGCACCGCCTACATACCTCGCTCTGCTAATCCTGTTACCAGTGGCTGCTGCCAGTGGCGAT
AAGTCGTGTCTTACCGGGTTGGACTCAAGACGATAGTTACCGGATAAGGCGCAGCGGTCGGGCTGAACGG
GGGGTTCGTGCACACAGCCCAGCTTGGAGCGAACGACCTACACCGAACTGAGATACCTACAGCGTGAGCT
ATGAGAAAGCGCCACGCTTCCCGAAGGGAGAAAGGCGGACAGGTATCCGGTAAGCGGCAGGGTCGGAACA
GGAGAGCGCACGAGGGAGCTTCCAGGGGGAAACGCCTGGTATCTTTATAGTCCTGTCGGGTTTCGCCACC
TCTGACTTGAGCGTCGATTTTTGTGATGCTCGTCAGGGGGGCGGAGCCTATGGAAAAACGCCAGCAACGC
GGCCTTTTTACGGTTCCTGGCCTTTTGCTGGCCTTTTGCTCACATGTTCTTTCCTGCGTTATCCCCTGAT
TCTGTGGATAACCGTATTACCGCCTTTGAGTGAGCTGATACCGCTCGCCGCAGCCGAACGACCGAGCGCA
GCGAGTCAGTGAGCGAGGAAGCGGAAGAGCGCCCAATACGCAAACCGCCTCTCCCCGCGCGTTGGCCGAT
TCATTAATGCAGCTGGCACGACAGGTTTCCCGACTGGAAAGCGGGCAGTGAGCGCAACGCAATTAATGTG
AGTTAGCTCACTCATTAGGCACCCCAGGCTTTACACTTTATGCTTCCGGCTCGTATGTTGTGTGGAATTG
TGAGCGGATAACAATTTCACACAGGAAACAGCTATGACCATGATTACGCCAAGCGCGCAATTAACCCTCA
CTAAAGGGAACAAAAGCTGGAGCTGCAAGCTTAATGTAGTCTTATGCAATACTCTTGTAGTCTTGCAACA
TGGTAACGATGAGTTAGCAACATGCCTTACAAGGAGAGAAAAAGCACCGTGCATGCCGATTGGTGGAAGT
AAGGTGGTACGATCGTGCCTTATTAGGAAGGCAACAGACGGGTCTGACATGGATTGGACGAACCACTGAA
TTGCCGCATTGCAGAGATATTGTATTTAAGTGCCTAGCTCGATACATAAACGGGTCTCTCTGGTTAGACC
AGATCTGAGCCTGGGAGCTCTCTGGCTAACTAGGGAACCCACTGCTTAAGCCTCAATAAAGCTTGCCTTG
AGTGCTTCAAGTAGTGTGTGCCCGTCTGTTGTGTGACTCTGGTAACTAGAGATCCCTCAGACCCTTTTAG
TCAGTGTGGAAAATCTCTAGCAGTGGCGCCCGAACAGGGACTTGAAAGCGAAAGGGAAACCAGAGGAGCT
CTCTCGACGCAGGACTCGGCTTGCTGAAGCGCGCACGGCAAGAGGCGAGGGGCGGCGACTGGTGAGTACG
CCAAAAATTTTGACTAGCGGAGGCTAGAAGGAGAGAGATGGGTGCGAGAGCGTCAGTATTAAGCGGGGGA
GAATTAGATCGCGATGGGAAAAAATTCGGTTAAGGCCAGGGGGAAAGAAAAAATATAAATTAAAACATAT
AGTATGGGCAAGCAGGGAGCTAGAACGATTCGCAGTTAATCCTGGCCTGTTAGAAACATCAGAAGGCTGT
AGACAAATACTGGGACAGCTACAACCATCCCTTCAGACAGGATCAGAAGAACTTAGATCATTATATAATA
CAGTAGCAACCCTCTATTGTGTGCATCAAAGGATAGAGATAAAAGACACCAAGGAAGCTTTAGACAAGAT
AGAGGAAGAGCAAAACAAAAGTAAGACCACCGCACAGCAAGCGGCCGCTGATCTTCAGACCTGGAGGAGG
AGATATGAGGGACAATTGGAGAAGTGAATTATATAAATATAAAGTAGTAAAAATTGAACCATTAGGAGTA
GCACCCACCAAGGCAAAGAGAAGAGTGGTGCAGAGAGAAAAAAGAGCAGTGGGAATAGGAGCTTTGTTCC
TTGGGTTCTTGGGAGCAGCAGGAAGCACTATGGGCGCAGCGTCAATGACGCTGACGGTACAGGCCAGACA
ATTATTGTCTGGTATAGTGCAGCAGCAGAACAATTTGCTGAGGGCTATTGAGGCGCAACAGCATCTGTTG
CAACTCACAGTCTGGGGCATCAAGCAGCTCCAGGCAAGAATCCTGGCTGTGGAAAGATACCTAAAGGATC
AACAGCTCCTGGGGATTTGGGGTTGCTCTGGAAAACTCATTTGCACCACTGCTGTGCCTTGGAATGCTAG
TTGGAGTAATAAATCTCTGGAACAGATTTGGAATCACACGACCTGGATGGAGTGGGACAGAGAAATTAAC
AATTACACAAGCTTAATACACTCCTTAATTGAAGAATCGCAAAACCAGCAAGAAAAGAATGAACAAGAAT
TATTGGAATTAGATAAATGGGCAAGTTTGTGGAATTGGTTTAACATAACAAATTGGCTGTGGTATATAAA
ATTATTCATAATGATAGTAGGAGGCTTGGTAGGTTTAAGAATAGTTTTTGCTGTACTTTCTATAGTGAAT
AGAGTTAGGCAGGGATATTCACCATTATCGTTTCAGACCCACCTCCCAACCCCGAGGGGACCCAGAGAGG
GCCTATTTCCCATGATTCCTTCATATTTGCATATACGATACAAGGCTGTTAGAGAGATAATTAGAATTAA
TTTGACTGTAAACACAAAGATATTAGTACAAAATACGTGACGTAGAAAGTAATAATTTCTTGGGTAGTTT
GCAGTTTTAAAATTATGTTTTAAAATGGACTATCATATGCTTACCGTAACTTGAAAGTATTTCGATTTCT
TGGCTTTATATATCTTGTGGAAAGGACGAAACACCGGCTGCCTGATTCCTAATCAGGTTTTAGAGCTAGA
AATAGCAAGTTAAAATAAGGCTAGTCCGTTATCAACTTGAAAAAGTGGCACCGAGTCGGTGCTTTTTTAA
GCTTGGCGTAACTAGATCTTGAGACAAATGGCAGTATTCATCCACAATTTTAAAAGAAAAGGGGGGATTG
GGGGGTACAGTGCAGGGGAAAGAATAGTAGACATAATAGCAACAGACATACAAACTAAAGAATTACAAAA
ACAAATTACAAAAATTCAAAATTTTCGGGTTTATTACAGGGACAGCAGAGATCCACTTTGGCGCCGGCTC
GAGGGGG
