>Addgene plasmid #77132 | PI4K2B gRNA (BRDN0001147844) | depositor partial sequence | sequence record 144592 | Target Sequence
GCTGCCTGATTCCTAATCAG
