>Addgene plasmid #77132 | PI4K2B gRNA (BRDN0001147844) | addgene partial sequence | sequence record 187177 | hU6-F
TAGAAAGTAATAATTTCTTGGGTAGTTTGCAGTTTTAAAATTATGTTTTAAAATGGACTATCATATGCTT
ACCGTAACTTGAAAGTATTTCGATTTCTTGGCTTTATATATCTTGTGGAAAGGACGAAACACCGGCTGCC
TGATTCCTAATCAGGTTTTAGAGCTAGAAATAGCAAGTTAAAATAAGGCTAGTCCGTTATCAACTTGAAA
AAGTGGCACCGAGTCGGTGCTTTTTTAAGCTTGGCGTAACTAGATCTTGAGACAAATGGCAGTATTCATC
CACAATTTTAAAAGAAAAGGGGGGATTGGGGGGTACAGTGCAGGGGAAAGAATAGTAGACATAATAGCAA
CAGACATACAAACTAAAGAATTACAAAAACAAATTACAAAAATTCAAAATTTTCGGGTTTATTACAGGGA
CAGCAGAGATCCACTTTGGCGCCGGCTCGAGGGGGCCCGGGTGCAAAGATGGATAAAGTTTTAAACAGAG
AGGAATCTTTGCAGCTAATGGACCTTCTAGGTCTTGAAAGGAGTGGGAATTGGCTCCGGTGCCCGTCAGT
GGGCAGAGCG
